Addgene plasmid #64911: pBAD-hsGFP
Purpose: Encodes a Fluorescent Reporter for Hydrogen Sulfide in E. Coli
Depositing lab: Huiwang Ai. Depositing organization: University of California, Riverside. Publication: A highly responsive and selective fluorescent probe for imaging physiological hydrogen sulfide. Chen ZJ, Ai HW. Biochemistry. 2014 Sep 23;53(37):5966-74. doi: 10.1021/bi500830d. Epub 2014 Sep 5. PubMed 25141269.
Backbone
  Vector backbone: pBAD/HisB
  Backbone manufacturer: Invitrogen
  Backbone size w/o insert (bp): 3954
  Total vector size (bp): 4734
  Modifications to backbone: N-Terminal Start Codon and 6XHis Sequence deleted
  Vector type: Bacterial Expression
Growth in bacteria
  Bacterial resistance: Ampicillin, 100 μg/mL
  Growth temperature: 37°C
  Growth strain: DH10B
  Copy number: Low Copy
Gene/Insert
  Gene/Insert name: hsGFP (alt name: hydrogen sulfide sensitive green fluorescent protein)
  Species: Synthetic
  Insert size (bp): 780
  Mutation: Chromophore tyrosine of the protein mutated to TAG amber codon
  Promoter: araBAD
  Tag / fusion protein: His Tag (C terminal on insert)
  Cloning method: Restriction Enzyme; 5′ cloning site XhoI (not destroyed); 3′ cloning site HindIII (not destroyed)
  Sequencing primers: 5′ pBAD-F; 3′ pBAD-R
Terms and licenses: Academic/Nonprofit Terms; Industry Terms: Not Available to Industry
Depositor comments: Please cite: Z. Chen and H-w. Ai*, Biochemistry, 2014, 53: 5966-5974; and S. Chen, Z. Chen, W. Ren and H-w. Ai*, J. Am. Chem. Soc., 2012, 134: 9589-9592. For E. coli expression, you will also need pEVOL-pAzF (Addgene # 31186): https://www.addgene.org/31186/
How to cite: pBAD-hsGFP was a gift from Huiwang Ai (Addgene plasmid # 64911 ; http://n2t.net/addgene:64911 ; RRID:Addgene_64911)
