[The description below was written by a language model from this plasmid's Addgene catalogue record and pLannotate feature annotations shown in this document.]
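Description:
pBAD-hsGFP is a 4.7 kb bacterial expression plasmid built on the pBAD/HisB backbone, from which the vector's own N-terminal start codon and 6xHis sequence were removed. It replicates in E. coli from a ColE1/pBR322-type origin; the adjacent bom region and a fragment of rop are also annotated. The feature annotation labels this origin generically as high copy, but the record lists the plasmid as low copy. Selection is by ampicillin through the β-lactamase gene. The divergently transcribed araC regulator and the araBAD promoter place the insert under L-arabinose-inducible control, and the rrnB T1 and T2 terminators lie downstream of the coding region.

The payload is hsGFP, a synthetic 780 bp hydrogen sulfide-sensitive green fluorescent protein cloned between XhoI and HindIII and carrying a C-terminal 6xHis tag for affinity purification. Automated annotation matches the coding sequence to an Aequorea victoria-derived EGFP variant (cEGFP). The codon for the chromophore-forming tyrosine has been changed to a TAG amber stop. Full-length protein is therefore made only when the amber codon is suppressed by an orthogonal tRNA/synthetase pair. The depositor notes that E. coli expression requires co-transformation with pEVOL-pAzF, a separate plasmid whose name indicates incorporation of the unnatural amino acid p-azidophenylalanine at this position. An azide-bearing chromophore would be expected to respond to reduction by H2S, although the record itself does not spell out the sensing mechanism. The construct is intended for producing this genetically encoded fluorescent reporter of hydrogen sulfide in E. coli.
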