Features (pLannotate 1.2.2; 12 found; start..end, strand, type, name):
      1..285     +  promoter       araBAD promoter: araBAD; promoter of the L-arabinose operon of E. coli; the araC regulatory gene is transcribed in the opposite direction (Guzman et al., 1995)
    349..1074    +  CDS            cEGFP: cEGFP is a basic (constitutively fluorescent) green fluorescent protein published in 2008, derived from Aequorea victoria.
   1078..1095    +  CDS            6xHis: 6xHis affinity tag
   1186..1301    +  ncRNA          5S rRNA: Accession: RF00001 - 5S ribosomal RNA
   1305..1391    +  terminator     rrnB T1 terminator: Escherichia coli rrnB; transcription terminator T1 from the E. coli rrnB gene
   1483..1510    +  terminator     rrnB T2 terminator: transcription terminator T2 from the E. coli rrnB gene
   1529..1620    +  promoter       AmpR promoter: bla
   1621..2481    +  CDS            AmpR: β-lactamase; bla; confers resistance to ampicillin, carbenicillin, and related antibiotics
   2652..3240    +  rep_origin     ori: high-copy-number ColE1/pMB1/pBR322/pUC origin of replication
   3426..3566    -  misc_feature   bom: basis of mobility region from pBR322
   3668..3708    -  CDS            rop (fragment): Rop protein, which maintains plasmids at low copy number; rop
   3830..4708    -  CDS            araC: L-arabinose regulatory protein; araC
>Addgene plasmid #64911 | pBAD-hsGFP | depositor full sequence | sequence record 109660 | Full Sequence for pBAD-hsGFP
AAGAAACCAATTGTCCATATTGCATCAGACATTGCCGTCACTGCGTCTTTTACTGGCTCTTCTCGCTAAC
CAAACCGGTAACCCCGCTTATTAAAAGCATTCTGTAACAAAGCGGGACCAAAGCCATGACAAAAACGCGT
AACAAAAGTGTCTATAATCACGGCAGAAAAGTCCACATTGATTATTTGCACGGCGTCACACTTTGCTATG
CCATAGCATTTTTATCCATAAGATTAGCGGATCCTACCTGACGCTTTTTATCGCAACTCTCTACTGTTTC
TCCATACCCGTTTTTTGGGCTAACAGGAGGAATTAACCATGGGCTCGAGCCCGTACAACAGCCACAAGGT
CTATATCACCGCCGACAAGCAGAAGAACGGCATCAAGGTGAACTTCAAGATCCGCCACAACGTGGAGGAC
GGCAGCGTGCAGCTCGCCGACCACTACCAGCAGAACACCCCCATCGGCGACGGCCCCGTGCTGCTGCCCG
ACAACCACTACCTGAGCACCCAGTCCGTGCTGAGCAAAGACCCCAACGAGAAGCGCGATCACATGGTCCT
GCTGGAGTTCGTGACCGCCGCCGGGATCACTCTCGGCATGGACGAGCTGTACAAGGTGGACGGCGGATCC
GGTGGCACCGGAGTGAGCAAGGGCGAGGAGCTGTTCACCGGGGTGGTGCCCATCCTGGTCGAGCTGGACG
GCGACGTAAACGGCCACAAGTTCAGCGTGAGGGGCGAAGGCGAGGGCGATGCCACCAACGGCAAGCTGAC
CCTGAAGTTCATCTGCACCACCGGCAAGCTGCCCGTGCCCTGGCCCACCCTCGTGACCACCTTGACCTAG
GGCGTGCAGTGCTTCTCCCGCTACCCCGACCACATGAAGCAGCACGACTTCTTCAAGTCCGCCATGCCCG
AAGGCTACGTCCAGGAGCGCACCATCTTCTTCAAGGACGACGGCACCTACAAGACCCGCGCCGAGGTGAA
GTTCGAGGGCGACACCCTGGTGAACCGCATCGAGCTGAAGGGCATCGACTTCAAGGAGGACGGCAACATC
CTGGGGCACAAGCTGGAGTACAACTGGCACCATCACCATCACCATTAAGCTTGGCTGTTTTGGCGGATGA
GAGAAGATTTTCAGCCTGATACAGATTAAATCAGAACGCAGAAGCGGTCTGATAAAACAGAATTTGCCTG
GCGGCAGTAGCGCGGTGGTCCCACCTGACCCCATGCCGAACTCAGAAGTGAAACGCCGTAGCGCCGATGG
TAGTGTGGGGTCTCCCCATGCGAGAGTAGGGAACTGCCAGGCATCAAATAAAACGAAAGGCTCAGTCGAA
AGACTGGGCCTTTCGTTTTATCTGTTGTTTGTCGGTGAACGCTCTCCTGAGTAGGACAAATCCGCCGGGA
GCGGATTTGAACGTTGCGAAGCAACGGCCCGGAGGGTGGCGGGCAGGACGCCCGCCATAAACTGCCAGGC
ATCAAATTAAGCAGAAGGCCATCCTGACGGATGGCCTTTTTGCGTTTCTACAAACTCTTTTGTTTATTTT
TCTAAATACATTCAAATATGTATCCGCTCATGAGACAATAACCCTGATAAATGCTTCAATAATATTGAAA
AAGGAAGAGTATGAGTATTCAACATTTCCGTGTCGCCCTTATTCCCTTTTTTGCGGCATTTTGCCTTCCT
GTTTTTGCTCACCCAGAAACGCTGGTGAAAGTAAAAGATGCTGAAGATCAGTTGGGTGCACGAGTGGGTT
ACATCGAACTGGATCTCAACAGCGGTAAGATCCTTGAGAGTTTTCGCCCCGAAGAACGTTTTCCAATGAT
GAGCACTTTTAAAGTTCTGCTATGTGGCGCGGTATTATCCCGTGTTGACGCCGGGCAAGAGCAACTCGGT
CGCCGCATACACTATTCTCAGAATGACTTGGTTGAGTACTCACCAGTCACAGAAAAGCATCTTACGGATG
GCATGACAGTAAGAGAATTATGCAGTGCTGCCATAACCATGAGTGATAACACTGCGGCCAACTTACTTCT
GACAACGATCGGAGGACCGAAGGAGCTAACCGCTTTTTTGCACAACATGGGGGATCATGTAACTCGCCTT
GATCGTTGGGAACCGGAGCTGAATGAAGCCATACCAAACGACGAGCGTGACACCACGATGCCTGTAGCAA
TGGCAACAACGTTGCGCAAACTATTAACTGGCGAACTACTTACTCTAGCTTCCCGGCAACAATTAATAGA
CTGGATGGAGGCGGATAAAGTTGCAGGACCACTTCTGCGCTCGGCCCTTCCGGCTGGCTGGTTTATTGCT
GATAAATCTGGAGCCGGTGAGCGTGGGTCTCGCGGTATCATTGCAGCACTGGGGCCAGATGGTAAGCCCT
CCCGTATCGTAGTTATCTACACGACGGGGAGTCAGGCAACTATGGATGAACGAAATAGACAGATCGCTGA
GATAGGTGCCTCACTGATTAAGCATTGGTAACTGTCAGACCAAGTTTACTCATATATACTTTAGATTGAT
TTAAAACTTCATTTTTAATTTAAAAGGATCTAGGTGAAGATCCTTTTTGATAATCTCATGACCAAAATCC
CTTAACGTGAGTTTTCGTTCCACTGAGCGTCAGACCCCGTAGAAAAGATCAAAGGATCTTCTTGAGATCC
TTTTTTTCTGCGCGTAATCTGCTGCTTGCAAACAAAAAAACCACCGCTACCAGCGGTGGTTTGTTTGCCG
GATCAAGAGCTACCAACTCTTTTTCCGAAGGTAACTGGCTTCAGCAGAGCGCAGATACCAAATACTGTCC
TTCTAGTGTAGCCGTAGTTAGGCCACCACTTCAAGAACTCTGTAGCACCGCCTACATACCTCGCTCTGCT
AATCCTGTTACCAGTGGCTGCTGCCAGTGGCGATAAGTCGTGTCTTACCGGGTTGGACTCAAGACGATAG
TTACCGGATAAGGCGCAGCGGTCGGGCTGAACGGGGGGTTCGTGCACACAGCCCAGCTTGGAGCGAACGA
CCTACACCGAACTGAGATACCTACAGCGTGAGCTATGAGAAAGCGCCACGCTTCCCGAAGGGAGAAAGGC
GGACAGGTATCCGGTAAGCGGCAGGGTCGGAACAGGAGAGCGCACGAGGGAGCTTCCAGGGGGAAACGCC
TGGTATCTTTATAGTCCTGTCGGGTTTCGCCACCTCTGACTTGAGCGTCGATTTTTGTGATGCTCGTCAG
GGGGGCGGAGCCTATGGAAAAACGCCAGCAACGCGGCCTTTTTACGGTTCCTGGCCTTTTGCTGGCCTTT
TGCTCACATGTTCTTTCCTGCGTTATCCCCTGATTCTGTGGATAACCGTATTACCGCCTTTGAGTGAGCT
GATACCGCTCGCCGCAGCCGAACGACCGAGCGCAGCGAGTCAGTGAGCGAGGAAGCGGAAGAGCGCCTGA
TGCGGTATTTTCTCCTTACGCATCTGTGCGGTATTTCACACCGCATATGGTGCACTCTCAGTACAATCTG
CTCTGATGCCGCATAGTTAAGCCAGTATACACTCCGCTATCGCTACGTGACTGGGTCATGGCTGCGCCCC
GACACCCGCCAACACCCGCTGACGCGCCCTGACGGGCTTGTCTGCTCCCGGCATCCGCTTACAGACAAGC
TGTGACCGTCTCCGGGAGCTGCATGTGTCAGAGGTTTTCACCGTCATCACCGAAACGCGCGAGGCAGCAG
ATCAATTCGCGCGCGAAGGCGAAGCGGCATGCATAATGTGCCTGTCAAATGGACGAAGCAGGGATTCTGC
AAACCCTATGCTACTCCGTCAAGCCGTCAATTGTCTGATTCGTTACCAATTATGACAACTTGACGGCTAC
ATCATTCACTTTTTCTTCACAACCGGCACGGAACTCGCTCGGGCTGGCCCCGGTGCATTTTTTAAATACC
CGCGAGAAATAGAGTTGATCGTCAAAACCAACATTGCGACCGACGGTGGCGATAGGCATCCGGGTGGTGC
TCAAAAGCAGCTTCGCCTGGCTGATACGTTGGTCCTCGCGCCAGCTTAAGACGCTAATCCCTAACTGCTG
GCGGAAAAGATGTGACAGACGCGACGGCGACAAGCAAACATGCTGTGCGACGCTGGCGATATCAAAATTG
CTGTCTGCCAGGTGATCGCTGATGTACTGACAAGCCTCGCGTACCCGATTATCCATCGGTGGATGGAGCG
ACTCGTTAATCGCTTCCATGCGCCGCAGTAACAATTGCTCAAGCAGATTTATCGCCAGCAGCTCCGAATA
GCGCCCTTCCCCTTGCCCGGCGTTAATGATTTGCCCAAACAGGTCGCTGAAATGCGGCTGGTGCGCTTCA
TCCGGGCGAAAGAACCCCGTATTGGCAAATATTGACGGCCAGTTAAGCCATTCATGCCAGTAGGCGCGCG
GACGAAAGTAAACCCACTGGTGATACCATTCGCGAGCCTCCGGATGACGACCGTAGTGATGAATCTCTCC
TGGCGGGAACAGCAAAATATCACCCGGTCGGCAAACAAATTCTCGTCCCTGATTTTTCACCACCCCCTGA
CCGCGAATGGTGAGATTGAGAATATAACCTTTCATTCCCAGCGGTCGGTCGATAAAAAAATCGAGATAAC
CGTTGGCCTCAATCGGCGTTAAACCCGCCACCAGATGGGCATTAAACGAGTATCCCGGCAGCAGGGGATC
ATTTTGCGCTTCAGCCATACTTTTCATACTCCCGCCATTCAGAG
