>Addgene plasmid #64911 | pBAD-hsGFP | addgene partial sequence | sequence record 112864 | pBAD-R 5'-GATTTAATCTGTATCAGG-3'
ATGGTGATGGTGATGGTGCCAGTTGTACTCCAGCTTGTGCCCCAGGATGTTGCCGTCCTCCTTGAAGTCG
ATGCCCTTCAGCTCGATGCGGTTCACCAGGGTGTCGCCCTCGAACTTCACCTCGGCGCGGGTCTTGTAGG
TGCCGTCGTCCTTGAAGAAGATGGTGCGCTCCTGGACGTAGCCTTCGGGCATGGCGGACTTGAAGAAGTC
GTGCTGCTTCATGTGGTCGGGGTAGCGGGAGAAGCACTGCACGCCCTAGGTCAAGGTGGTCACGAGGGTG
GGCCAGGGCACGGGCAGCTTGCCGGTGGTGCAGATGAACTTCAGGGTCAGCTTGCCGTTGGTGGCATCGC
CCTCGCCTTCGCCCCTCACGCTGAACTTGTGGCCGTTTACGTCGCCGTCCAGCTCGACCAGGATGGGCAC
CACCCCGGTGAACAGCTCCTCGCCCTTGCTCACTCCGGTGCCACCGGATCCGCCGTCCACCTTGTACAGC
TCGTCCATGCCGAGAGTGATCCCGGCGGCGGTCACGAACTCCAGCAGGACCATGTGATCGCGCTTCTCGT
TGGGGTCTTTGCTCAGCACGGACTGGGTGCTCAGGTAGTGGTTGTCGGGCAGCAGCACGGGGCCGTCGCC
GATGGGGGTGTTCTGCTGGTAGTGGTCGGCGAGCTGCACGCTGCCGTCCTCCACGTTGTGGCGGATCTTG
AAGTTCACCTTGATGCCGTTCTTCTGCTTGTCGGCGGTGATATAGACCTTGTGGCTGTTGTACGGGCTCG
AGCCCATGGTTAATTCCTCCTGTTAGCCCAAAA
