>Addgene plasmid #64911 | pBAD-hsGFP | addgene partial sequence | sequence record 168110 | pBAD-F 5'-ATGCCATAGCATTTTTATCC-3'
CTGACGCTTTTTATCGCAACTCTCTACTGTTTCTCCATACCCGTTTTTTGGGCTAACAGGAGGAATTAAC
CATGGGCTCGAGCCCGTACAACAGCCACAAGGTCTATATCACCGCCGACAAGCAGAAGAACGGCATCAAG
GTGAACTTCAAGATCCGCCACAACGTGGAGGACGGCAGCGTGCAGCTCGCCGACCACTACCAGCAGAACA
CCCCCATCGGCGACGGCCCCGTGCTGCTGCCCGACAACCACTACCTGAGCACCCAGTCCGTGCTGAGCAA
AGACCCCAACGAGAAGCGCGATCACATGGTCCTGCTGGAGTTCGTGACCGCCGCCGGGATCACTCTCGGC
ATGGACGAGCTGTACAAGGTGGACGGCGGATCCGGTGGCACCGGAGTGAGCAAGGGCGAGGAGCTGTTCA
CCGGGGTGGTGCCCATCCTGGTCGAGCTGGACGGCGACGTAAACGGCCACAAGTTCAGCGTGAGGGGCGA
AGGCGAGGGCGATGCCACCAACGGCAAGCTGACCCTGAAGTTCATCTGCACCACCGGCAAGCTGCCCGTG
CCCTGGCCCACCCTCGTGACCACCTTGACCTAGGGCGTGCAGTGCTTCTCCCGCTACCCCGACCACATGA
AGCAGCACGACTTCTTCAAGTCCGCCATGCCCGAAGGCTACGTCCAGGAGCGCACCATCTTCTTCAAGGA
CGACGGCACCTACAAGACCCGCGCCGAGGTGAAGTTCGAGGGCGACACCCTGGTGAACCGCATCGAGCTG
AAGGGCATCGACTTCAAGGAGGACGGCAACATCCTGGGGCACAAGCTGGAGTACAACTGGCACCATCACC
ATCACCATTAAGCTTGGCTGTTT
